>Addgene plasmid #34275 | KHBD00121 | depositor partial sequence | sequence record 40842 | KHBD00121 sequence 1173 bps
ATGGTGACTAAATGGCCGAACACACTCGCTCAAACAACCCTCGAATTGGCCCTCAGGGGTGTGGAAGTGG
CAAACCAACCCCCAGAACAGAGTCTCGAGGTATATAAGAACCGGGTGAGGGCGCAGCAGCCAGACAGTTT
CGCACAGTCAGCGATCGTGTTCAGTAGCTCATCTCGAGATCAGTTGGAAAACGAAATACCCCAGAAACCC
AAGATGTCGCGTTCATTTTTGATGGATTCCCTACTCAGCGATAGGCCCAATTTGAGCCAGAAGAAGGAGA
AACTGGGATCGCCAGGAGGAAGTCCTACAGCCGCTGCTGCAGTGGCCGCAGCTGCCATGTTACCATCGAT
ACCCATGCTTCCTTACCCGGCCAGCTATGTGGGCAGCTATCTCTTCTCCTTGGGCATCCAGCAGCAGCAG
CAACAACAGCAGCAGCAGCAACAGCACGCAGCAGCTGCAGCAGCGGCCGCAGCAGCAGCAGCTGCCTTGC
AGCAACATCCACATGTCAGTTCGAGTCCCGGTTCCCTTTACCATCCATACGCCCAGCTGTTCGCCAGCAA
GAGGAAGTCCAGTGGATTCAGCAACTACGAAGGATGTTATCCATCGCCACCGCTCTCGGCCAATCCCAAC
TCCCAGCAATTGCCGCCAATACACAACCTCTACGGATCTCCAGTTGTGGGCGGATTACCCTTACCGGAAC
CTGGAAGCTTCTGCACATCACCGTCCGCTTCATCGTCCGCCTCTTTGGATTATACCAATAACTTTGATGA
ACCTCAAGGAAAGCGTTTCAAGCACGAGTCCTCCTGCTCTCCGAATAGCTCACCACTGAAGAACCACTCT
TCGGGAGGTCCCGTCGAGATCACGCCGCTGATCAACGATTATGCCGATTCCAGCAAAAGGATCCGCACTG
CCTTCACCAGCACCCAGTTGCTGGAGCTCGAGCGAGAATTCTCGCACAACGCCTACCTATCCCGCCTACG
TCGCATCGAAATCGCCAATAGATTGCGCCTTTCCGAGAAGCAGGTGAAGATCTGGTTCCAGAATCGCCGA
GTCAAGCAGAAAAAGGGCGGCTCCGAAAGTCCCACCTTCAATCTGTCCACCAACTCCAATGGAAGTCCGC
AAGCATCTCCAGTGTCTCCCCAAGTCAAAGTCCACGAATTGAAGGTTGAGGCG
