>Addgene plasmid #34275 | KHBD00121 | addgene partial sequence | sequence record 41937 | M13-Rev 5'-CAGGAAACAGCTATGACC-3'
ATTTTATTTTGACTGATAGTGACCTGTTCGTTGCAACAAATTGATAAGCAATGCTTTCTTATAATGCCAA
CTTTGTACAAGAAAGTTGGCAACGCCTCAACCTTCAATTCGTGGACTTTGACTTGGGGAGACACTGGAGA
TGCTTGCGGACTTCCATTGGAGTTGGTGGACAGATTGAAGGTGGGACTTTCGGAGCCGCCCTTTTTCTGC
TTGACTCGGCGATTCTGGAACCAGATCTTCACCTGCTTCTCGGAAAGGCGCAATCTATTGGCGATTTCGA
TGCGACGTAGGCGGGATAGGTAGGCGTTGTGCGAGAATTCTCGCTCGAGCTCCAGCAACTGGGTGCTGGT
GAAGGCAGTGCGGATCCTTTTGCTGGAATCGGCATAATCGTTGATCAGCGGCGTGATCTCGACGGGACCT
CCCGAAGAGTGGTTCTTCAGTGGTGAGCTATTCGGAGAGCAGGAGGACTCGTGCTTGAAACGCTTTCCTT
GAGGTTCATCAAAGTTATTGGTATAATCCAAAGAGGCGGACGATGAAGCGGACGGTGATGTGCAGAAGCT
TCCAGGTTCCGGTAAGGGTAATCCGCCCACAACTGGAGATCCGTAGAGGTTGTGTATTGGCGGCAATTGC
TGGGAGTTGGGATTGGCCGAGAGCGGTGGCGATGGATAACATCCTTCGTAGTTGCTGAATCCACTGGACT
