[The description below was written by a language model from this plasmid's Addgene catalogue record.]
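Description:
KHBD00121 is a Gateway entry-type clone built in the pDONR221 donor vector backbone (Invitrogen), carrying the open reading frame of the Drosophila melanogaster gene CG11551, better known as ind (intermediate neuroblasts defective), a Gsx-family gene. The insert is recorded as 1173 bp in a backbone of 2536 bp without insert. The plasmid is maintained in E. coli as a high-copy construct and selected with kanamycin. No feature table accompanies the record, so individual elements such as the origin of replication or the recombination sites are not itemised. However, cloning by Gateway recombination into a pDONR vector normally leaves the insert flanked by attL sites, and the M13 forward and reverse sequencing primer sites listed in the record bracket the insert.

As a donor/entry construct it has no promoter intended to drive expression of the ORF in flies or other hosts, and none is stated in the record. Its role is to serve as a shuttle from which the coding sequence can be moved by LR recombination into destination vectors of choice. The depositor notes that ORFs in this collection were cloned open-ended, without a stop codon, which allows in-frame C-terminal fusions to tags or functional domains supplied by the destination vector. It also means a stop codon must come from that vector. The clone belongs to a collection generated for automated screening of protein–DNA interactions at Drosophila regulatory elements, so its typical use is as a source of the ind ORF for building fusion constructs in such interaction assays or for other expression applications.
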