Addgene plasmid #34275: KHBD00121
Depositing lab: Bart Deplancke. Depositing organization: Swiss Federal Institute of Technology (EPFL). Publication: Automated protein-DNA interaction screening of Drosophila regulatory elements. Korneel Hens, Jean-Daniel Feuz, Alina Isakova, Antonina Lagovitina, Andreas Massouras, Julien Bryois, Patrick Callaerts, Susan E. Celniker, Bart Deplancke. Nat Methods. 2011 Oct 30;8(12):1065-70. 10.1038/nmeth.1763 PubMed 22037703.
Backbone
  Vector backbone: pDONR221
  Backbone manufacturer: Invitrogen
  Backbone size w/o insert (bp): 2536
  Vector type: Gateway Donor Vector
Growth in bacteria
  Bacterial resistance: Kanamycin, 50 μg/mL
  Growth temperature: 37°C
  Growth strain: DH5alpha
  Copy number: High Copy
Gene/Insert
  Gene/Insert name: CG11551 (alt names: FBgn0025776; ind; intermediate neuroblasts defective)
  Species: D. melanogaster (fly)
  Insert size (bp): 1173
  Entrez Gene: ind (a.k.a. Dmel_CG11551, CG11551, Dmel\CG11551, Ind, ind/Gsx)
  Cloning method: Gateway Cloning
  Sequencing primers: 5′ M13F; 3′ M13R
Terms and licenses: Academic/Nonprofit Terms; Industry Terms: Not Available to Industry
Depositor comments: Please note that the ORFs in this collection were cloned open-ended (without a stop codon).
How to cite: KHBD00121 was a gift from Bart Deplancke (Addgene plasmid # 34275 ; http://n2t.net/addgene:34275 ; RRID:Addgene_34275)
